>Addgene plasmid #38227 | pTH734-CEN-minHIS3 | depositor full sequence | sequence record 56726 | pTH734-CEN-minHIS3 sequence 7297 bps
GACGAAAGGGCCTCGTGATACGCCTATTTTTATAGGTTAATGTCATGATAATAATGGTTTCTTAGGACGG
ATCGCTTGCCTGTAACTTACACGCGCCTCGTATCTTTTAATGATGGAATAATTTGGGAATTTACTCTGTG
TTTATTTATTTTTATGTTTTGTATTTGGATTTTAGAAAGTAAATAAAGAAGGTAGAAGAGTTACGGAATG
AAGAAAAAAAAATAAACAAAGGTTTAAAAAATTTCAACAAAAAGCGTACTTTACATATATATTTATTAGA
CAAGAAAAGCAGATTAAATAGATATACATTCGATTAACGATAAGTAAAATGTAAAATCACAGGATTTTCG
TGTGTGGTCTTCTACACAGACAAGATGAAACAATTCGGCATTAATACCTGAGAGCAGGAAGAGCAAGATA
AAAGGTAGTATTTGTTGGCGATCCCCCTAGAGTCTTTTACATCTTCGGAAAACAAAAACTATTTTTTCTT
TAATTTCTTTTTTTACTTTCTATTTTTAATTTATATATTTATATTAAAAAATTTAAATTATAATTATTTT
TATAGCACGTGATGAAAAGGACCCAGGTGGCACTTTTCGGGGAAATGTGCGCGGAACCCCTATTTGTTTA
TTTTTCTAAATACATTCAAATATGTATCCGCTCATGAGACAATAACCCTGATAAATGCTTCAATAATATT
GAAAAAGGAAGAGTATGAGTATTCAACATTTCCGTGTCGCCCTTATTCCCTTTTTTGCGGCATTTTGCCT
TCCTGTTTTTGCTCACCCAGAAACGCTGGTGAAAGTAAAAGATGCTGAAGATCAGTTGGGTGCACGAGTG
GGTTACATCGAACTGGATCTCAACAGCGGTAAGATCCTTGAGAGTTTTCGCCCCGAAGAACGTTTTCCAA
TGATGAGCACTTTTAAAGTTCTGCTATGTGGCGCGGTATTATCCCGTATTGACGCCGGGCAAGAGCAACT
CGGTCGCCGCATACACTATTCTCAGAATGACTTGGTTGAGTACTCACCAGTCACAGAAAAGCATCTTACG
GATGGCATGACAGTAAGAGAATTATGCAGTGCTGCCATAACCATGAGTGATAACACTGCGGCCAACTTAC
TTCTGACAACGATCGGAGGACCGAAGGAGCTAACCGCTTTTTTTCACAACATGGGGGATCATGTAACTCG
CCTTGATCGTTGGGAACCGGAGCTGAATGAAGCCATACCAAACGACGAGCGTGACACCACGATGCCTGTA
GCAATGGCAACAACGTTGCGCAAACTATTAACTGGCGAACTACTTACTCTAGCTTCCCGGCAACAATTAA
TAGACTGGATGGAGGCGGATAAAGTTGCAGGACCACTTCTGCGCTCGGCCCTTCCGGCTGGCTGGTTTAT
TGCTGATAAATCTGGAGCCGGTGAGCGTGGGTCTCGCGGTATCATTGCAGCACTGGGGCCAGATGGTAAG
CCCTCCCGTATCGTAGTTATCTACACGACGGGCAGTCAGGCAACTATGGATGAACGAAATAGACAGATCG
CTGAGATAGGTGCCTCACTGATTAAGCATTGGTAACTGTCAGACCAAGTTTACTCATATATACTTTAGAT
TGATTTAAAACTTCATTTTTAATTTAAAAGGATCTAGGTGAAGATCCTTTTTGATAATCTCATGACCAAA
ATCCCTTAACGTGAGTTTTCGTTCCACTGAGCGTCAGACCCCGTAGAAAAGATCAAAGGATCTTCTTGAG
ATCCTTTTTTTCTGCGCGTAATCTGCTGCTTGCAAACAAAAAAACCACCGCTACCAGCGGTGGTTTGTTT
GCCGGATCAAGAGCTACCAACTCTTTTTCCGAAGGTAACTGGCTTCAGCAGAGCGCAGATACCAAATACT
GTCCTTCTAGTGTAGCCGTAGTTAGGCCACCACTTCAAGAACTCTGTAGCACCGCCTACATACCTCGCTC
TGCTAATCCTGTTACCAGTGGCTGCTGCCAGTGGCGATAAGTCGTGTCTTACCGGGTTGGACTCAAGACG
ATAGTTACCGGATAAGGCGCAGCGGTCGGGCTGAACGGGGGGTTCGTGCACACAGCCCAGCTTGGAGCGA
ACGACCTACACCGAACTGAGATACCTACAGCGTGAGCATTGAGAAAGCGCCACGCTTCCCGAAGGGAGAA
AGGCGGACAGGTATCCGGTAAGCGGCAGGGTCGGAACAGGAGAGCGCACGAGGGAGCTTCCAGGGGGGAA
CGCCTGGTATCTTTATAGTCCTGTCGGGTTTCGCCACCTCTGACTTGAGCGTCGATTTTTGTGATGCTCG
TCAGGGGGGCCGAGCCTATGGAAAAACGCCAGCAACGCGGCCTTTTTACGGTTCCTGGCCTTTTGCTGGC
CTTTTGCTCACATGTTCTTTCCTGCGTTATCCCCTGATTCTGTGGATAACCGTATTACCGCCTTTGAGTG
AGCTGATACCGCTCGCCGCAGCCGAACGACCGAGCGCAGCGAGTCAGTGAGCGAGGAAGCGGAAGAGCGC
CCAATACGCAAACCGCCTCTCCCCGCGCGTTGGCCGATTCATTAATGCAGCTGGCACGACAGGTTTCCCG
ACTGGAAAGCGGGCAGTGAGCGCAACGCAATTAATGTGAGTTAGCTCACTCATTAGGCACCCCAGGCTTT
ACACTTTATGCTTCCGGCTCGTATGTTGTGTGGAATTGTGAGCGGATAACAATTTCACACAGGAAACAGC
TATGACCATGATTACGCCAAGCTCGAAATTAACCCTCACTAAAGGGAACAAAAGCTGGTACCGGGCCCCC
CCTCGAGGGCATGCGAAGGAAAATGAGAAATATCGAGGGAGACGATTCAGAGGAGCAGGACAAACTATAA
CCGACTGTTTGTTGGAGGATGCCGTACATAACGAACACTGCTGAAGCTACCATGTCTACAGTTTAGAGGA
ATGGGTACAACTCACAGGCGAGGGATGGTGTTCACTCGTGCTAGCAAACGCGGTGGGAGCAAAAAGTAGA
ATATTATCTTTTATTCGTGAAACTTCGAACACTGTCATCTAAAGATGCTATATACTAATATAGGCATACT
TGATAATGAAAACTATAAATCGTAAAGACATAAGAGATCCGCTTATTTAGAGTGTCGAATTCGAGCTCGG
TACCCGGGGAGTTGATTGTAGCTTGGTATAGCTTGAAATATTGTGCAGAAAAAGAAACAAGGAAGAAAGG
GAACGAGAACAATGACGAGGAAACAAAAGATTAATAATTGCAGGTCTATTTATACTTGATAGCAAGACAG
CAAACTTTTTTTATTTCAAATTCAAGTAACTGGAAGGAAGGCCGTATACCGTTGCTCATTAGAGAGTAGT
GTGCGTGAATGAAGGAAGGAAAAAGTTTCGTGTGTTCGAAGATACCCCTCATCAGCTCTGGAACAACGAC
ATCTGTTGGTGCTGTCTTTGTCGTTAATTTTTTCCTTTAGTGTCTTCCATCATTTTTTTTGTCATTGCGG
ATATGGTGAGACAACAACGGGGGAGAGAGAAAAGAAAAAAAAAGAAAAGAATCCGGGAGTTTATCATTAT
CAATACTGCCATTTCAAAGAATACGTAAATAATTAATAGTAGTGATTTTCCTAACTTTATTTAGTCAAAA
AATTAGCCTTTTAATTCTGCTGTAACCCGTACATGCCCAAAATAGGGGGCGGGTTACACAGAATATATAA
CATCGTAGGTGTCTGGGTGAACAGTTTATTCCTGGCATCCACTAAATATAATGGAGCCCGCTTTTTAAGC
TGGCATCCAGAAAAAAAAAGAATCCCAGCACCAAAATATTGTTTTCTTCACCAACCATCAGTTCATAGGT
CCATTCTCTTAGCGCAACTACAGAGAACAGGGGCACAAACAGGCAAAAAACGGGCACAACCTCAATGGAG
TGATGCAACCTGCCTGGAGTAAATGATGACACAAGGCAATTGACCCACGCATGTATCTATCTCATTTTCT
TACACCTTCTATTACCTTCTGCTCTCTCTGATTTGGAAAAAGCTGAAAAAAAAGGTTGAAACCAGTTCCC
TGAAATTATTCCCCTACTTGACTAATAAGTATATAAAGAACGGTAGGTATTGATTGTAATTCTGTAAATC
TATTTCTTAAACTTCTTAAATTCTACTTTTATAGTTAGTCTTTTTTTTAGTTTTAAAACACCAAGAACTT
AGTTTCGACGGATCCATGACAGAGCAGAAGGCACTCGTAAAGAGGATAACAAATGAGACAAAGATACAGA
TAGCAATATCGCTCAAGGGGGGGCCTCTCGCAATAGAGCACTCGATATTCCCTGAGAAGGAGGCAGAGGC
AGTAGCAGAGCAGGCAACACAGTCGCAGGTAATAAATGTACACACAGGGATAGGGTTCCTCGATCACATG
ATACACGCACTCGCAAAGCACTCGGGGTGGTCGCTCATAGTAGAGTGCATAGGGGATCTCCACATAGATG
ATCACCACACAACAGAGGATTGCGGGATAGCACTCGGGCAGGCATTCAAGGAGGCACTCGGGGCAGTAAG
GGGGGTAAAGAGGTTCGGGTCGGGGTTCGCACCTCTCGATGAGGCACTCTCGAGGGCAGTAGTAGATCTC
TCGAATAGGCCTTATGCAGTAGTAGAGCTCGGGCTCCAGAGGGAGAAGGTAGGGGATCTCTCGTGCGAGA
TGATACCTCACTTCCTCGAGTCGTTCGCAGAGGCATCGAGGATAACACTCCACGTAGATTGCCTCAGGGG
GAAGAATGATCACCACAGGTCGGAGTCGGCATTCAAGGCACTCGCAGTAGCAATAAGGGAGGCAACATCG
CCTAATGGGACAAATGATGTACCTTCGACAAAGGGGGTACTCATGTATCCTTATGATGTACCTGATTATG
CATAGCTGCAGCTGCAGGCATGCAAGCTTTGGACTTCTTCGCCAGAGGTTTGGTCAAGTCTCCAATCAAG
GTTGTCGGCTTGTCTACCTTGCCAGAAATTTACGAAAAGATGGAAAAGGGTCAAATCGTTGGTAGATACG
TTGTTGACACTTCTAAATAAGCGAATTTCTTATGATTTATGATTTTTATTATTAAATAAGTTATAAAAAA
AATAAGTGTATACAAATTTTAAAGTGACTCTTAGGTTTTAAAACGAAAATTCTTATTCTTGAGTAACTCT
TTCCTGTAGGTCAGGTTGCTTTCTCAGGTATAGCATGAGGTCGCTCTTATTGACCACACCTCTACCGGCA
TGCCGGTCGAAATTCCCCTACCCTATGAAAAGCGGCCGCCACCGCGGTGGAGCTCCAATTCGCCCTATAG
TGAGTCGTATTACAATTCACTGGCCGTCGTTTTACAACGTCGTGACTGGGAAAACCCTGGCGTTACCCAA
CTTAATCGCCTTGCAGCACATCCCCCCTTCGCCAGCTGGCGTAATAGCGAAGAGGCCCGCACCGATCGCC
CTTCCCAACAGTTGCGCAGCCTGAATGGCGAATGGCGCG
[124 nt withheld, positions 5500-5623]
C
[91 nt withheld, positions 5625-5715]
A
[49 nt withheld, positions 5717-5765]
CCTTTGACGTTGGAGTCCACGTTCTTT
[37 nt withheld, positions 5793-5829]
ACCCTATCTCGGTCTATTCTTTTGATTTATAAGGGATTTTGCCGATTTCGGCCTATTGGTTAAAAAATGA
GCTGATTTAACAAAAATTTAACGCGAATTTTAACAAAATATTAACGTTTACAATTTCCTGATGCGGTATT
TTCTCCTTACGCATCTGTGCGGTATTTCACACCGCAGGGTAATAACTGATATAATTAAATTGAAGCTCTA
ATTTGTGAGTTTAGTATACATGCATTTACTTATAATACAGTTTTTTAGTTTTGCTGGCCGCATCTTCTCA
AATATGCTTCCCAGCCTGCTTTTCTGTAACGTTCACCCTCTACCTTAGCATCCCTTCCCTTTGCAAATAG
TCCTCTTCCAACAATAATAATGTCAGATCCTGTAGAGACCACATCATCCACGGTTCTATACTGTTGACCC
AATGCGTCTCCCTTGTCATCTAAACCCACACCGGGTGTCATAATCAACCAATCGTAACCTTCATCTCTTC
CACCCATGTCTCTTTGAGCAATAAAGCCGATAACAAAATCTTTGTCGCTCTTCGCAATGTCAACAGTACC
CTTAGTATATTCTCCAGTAGATAGGGAGCCCTTGCATGACAATTCTGCTAACATCAAAAGGCCTCTAGGT
TCCTTTGTTACTTCTTCTGCCGCCTGCTTCAAACCGCTAACAATACCTGGGCCCACCACACCGTGTGCAT
TCGTAATGTCTGCCCATTCTGCTATTCTGTATACACCCGCAGAGTACTGCAATTTGACTGTATTACCAAT
GTCAGCAAATTTTCTGTCTTCGAAGAGTAAAAAATTGTACTTGGCGGATAATGCCTTTAGCGGCTTAACT
GTGCCCTCCATGGAAAAATCAGTCAAGATATCCACATGTGTTTTTAGTAAACAAATTTTGGGACCTAATG
CTTCAACTAACTCCAGTAATTCCTTGGTGGTACGAACATCCAATGAAGCACACAAGTTTGTTTGCTTTTC
GTGCATGATATTAAATAGCTTGGCAGCAACAGGACTAGGATGAGTAGCAGCACGTTCCTTATATGTAGCT
TTCGACATGATTTATCTTCGTTTCCTGCAGGTTTTTGTTCTGTGCAGTTGGGTTAAGAATACTGGGCAAT
TTCATGTTTCTTCAACACTACATATGCGTATATATACCAATCTAAGTCTGTGCTCCTTCCTTCGTTCTTC
CTTCTGTTCGGAGATTACCGAATCAAAAAAATTTCAAAGAAACCGAAATCAAAAAAAAGAATAAAAAAAA
AATGATGAATTGAATTGAAAAGCGTGGTGCACTCTCAGTACAATCTGCTCTGATGCCGCATAGTTAAGCC
AGCCCCGACACCCGCCAACACCCGCTGACGCGCCCTGACGGGCTTGTCTGCTCCCGGCATCCGCTTACAG
ACAAGCTGTGACCGTCTCCGGGAGCTGCATGTGTCAGAGGTTTTCACCGTCATCACCGAAACGCGCGA
Features (pLannotate 1.2.2; 26 found; start..end, strand, type, name):
     70..573     -  misc_feature   CEN/ARS: S. cerevisiae CEN6 centromere fused to an autonomously replicating sequence
    610..714     +  promoter       AmpR promoter: bla
    715..1575    +  CDS            AmpR: β-lactamase; bla; confers resistance to ampicillin, carbenicillin, and related antibiotics
   1746..2334    +  rep_origin     ori: high-copy-number ColE1/pMB1/pBR322/pUC origin of replication
   2517..2609    +  CDS            lacI (fragment): lac repressor; lacI; The lac repressor binds to the lac operator to inhibit transcription in E. coli. This inhibition can be relieved by adding lactose or isopropyl-β-D-thiogalactopyranoside (IPTG).
   2622..2643    +  protein_bind   CAP binding site: CAP binding activates transcription in the presence of cAMP. E. coli catabolite activator protein
   2658..2688    +  promoter       lac promoter: promoter for the E. coli lac operon
   2696..2712    +  protein_bind   lac operator: The lac repressor binds to the lac operator to inhibit transcription in E. coli. This inhibition can be relieved by adding lactose or isopropyl-β-D-thiogalactopyranoside (IPTG). lac repressor encoded by lacI
   2757..2775    +  promoter       T3 promoter: promoter for bacteriophage T3 RNA polymerase
   2787..2808    -  misc_feature   MCS (fragment): pBluescript multiple cloning site
   2823..3122    -  terminator     ADH2 terminator: transcription terminator for the S. cerevisiae alcohol dehydrogenase 2 (ADH2) gene
   3137..3160    +  misc_feature   MCS (fragment): pUC18/19 multiple cloning site
   3160..3551    -  promoter       ADH1 promoter: S. cerevisiae ADH1; promoter for alcohol dehydrogenase 1
   3564..4208    +  promoter       GAP promoter: S. cerevisiae TDH3; promoter for glyceraldehyde-3-phosphate dehydrogenase
   4216..4875    +  CDS            HIS3: HIS7_YEAST - Experimental evidence at protein level: Swiss-Prot protein existence level 1. From Saccharomyces cerevisiae (strain ATCC 204508 / S288c) (Baker's yeast).
   4923..5057    +  CDS            ADH1 (fragment): ADH1_YEAST - Also known as ADC1. Experimental evidence at protein level: Swiss-Prot protein existence level 1. This isozyme preferentially catalyzes the conversion of primary unbranched alcohols to their corresponding aldehydes. Also shows activity toward secondary alcohols. From Saccharomyces cerevisiae (strain ATCC 204508 / S288c) (Baker's yeast).
   5061..5248    +  terminator     ADH1 terminator: S. cerevisiae ADH1; transcription terminator for the S. cerevisiae alcohol dehydrogenase 1 (ADH1) gene
   5281..5305    -  misc_feature   MCS (fragment): pBluescript multiple cloning site
   5314..5332    -  promoter       T7 promoter: promoter for bacteriophage T7 RNA polymerase
   5335..5492    +  CDS            lacZα (fragment): LacZα fragment of β-galactosidase; lacZ fragment
   5500..5955    +  rep_origin     f1 ori (sequence partly withheld): f1 bacteriophage origin of replication; arrow indicates direction of (+) strand synthesis
   5956..6005    -  misc_feature   bom (fragment): basis of mobility region from pBR322
   6084..6887    -  CDS            URA3: orotidine-5'-phosphate decarboxylase, required for uracil biosynthesis; S. cerevisiae URA3; yeast auxotrophic marker, counterselectable with 5-fluoroorotic acid (5-FOA)
   6888..7103    -  promoter       URA3 promoter: S. cerevisiae URA3
   7114..7161    -  misc_feature   bom (fragment): basis of mobility region from pBR322
   7263..1       -  CDS            rop (fragment) (across the origin): Rop protein, which maintains plasmids at low copy number; rop
