[The description below was written by a language model from this plasmid's Addgene catalogue record and pLannotate feature annotations shown in this document.]
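Description:
pTH734-CEN-minHIS3 is a yeast expression shuttle plasmid of about 7.3 kb, built on the pCENBEVY-U backbone. In Saccharomyces cerevisiae it is maintained through a CEN6/ARS element, which supports stable low-copy centromeric replication, and it is selected through the URA3 marker under its own promoter, which complements uracil auxotrophy and can be counterselected with 5-FOA. In E. coli it replicates from a high-copy ColE1/pUC-type origin and is selected with ampicillin through β-lactamase. An f1 origin and remnants of a pBluescript-type cloning region (lac promoter/operator, T3 and T7 promoters, a lacZα fragment) are also present.

The backbone carries a bidirectional expression arrangement, with divergent ADH1 and TDH3 (GAP) promoters placed back to back. The ADH1 promoter faces a short polylinker and the ADH2 terminator, and no coding sequence is annotated on that side, so it appears to be empty. The strong constitutive TDH3 promoter drives the insert, which was cloned between BamHI and HindIII and is followed by the ADH1 terminator. The insert is a synthetic version of the yeast HIS3 gene, which encodes an enzyme of histidine biosynthesis. Every codon has been replaced by the synonymous codon read by the least abundant tRNA, so the protein sequence is unchanged while the mRNA is predicted to be decoded as slowly as possible. A C-terminal HA tag is recorded, allowing immunodetection, although it is not annotated separately in the feature table.

The associated work concerns how translation elongation can influence initiation on eukaryotic mRNAs. The plasmid therefore serves as a "minimal" codon-usage reporter for studying how codon choice affects protein output in yeast.
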