Addgene plasmid #38227: pTH734-CEN-minHIS3
Depositing lab: Tobias von der Haar. Depositing organization: London and South East University Group (LASE). Publication: Translation elongation can control translation initiation on eukaryotic mRNAs. Chu D, Kazana E, Bellanger N, Singh T, Tuite MF, von der Haar T. EMBO J. 2014 Jan 1;33(1):21-34. doi: 10.1002/embj.201385651. Epub 2013 Dec 19. PubMed 24357599.
Backbone
  Vector backbone: pCENBEVY-U
  Backbone size w/o insert (bp): 6614
  Total vector size (bp): 7300
  Vector type: Yeast Expression
  Selectable markers: URA3
Growth in bacteria
  Bacterial resistance: Ampicillin, 100 μg/mL
  Growth temperature: 37°C
  Growth strain: DH5alpha
  Copy number: High Copy
Gene/Insert
  Gene/Insert name: HIS3
  Species: S. cerevisiae (budding yeast), Synthetic
  Insert size (bp): 689
  Mutation: Every codon of the coding sequence has been replaced with the isoaccepting codon decoded by the least abundant tRNA.
  GenBank ID: NM_001183621
  Entrez Gene: HIS3 (a.k.a. YOR202W, HIS10, HIS8)
  Promoter: TDH3
  Tag / fusion protein: HA (C terminal on insert)
  Cloning method: Restriction Enzyme; 5′ cloning site BamHI (not destroyed); 3′ cloning site HindIII (not destroyed)
  Sequencing primers: 5′ M13r; 3′ M13f
Terms and licenses: Academic/Nonprofit Terms; Industry Terms: Not Available to Industry
How to cite: pTH734-CEN-minHIS3 was a gift from Tobias von der Haar (Addgene plasmid # 38227 ; http://n2t.net/addgene:38227 ; RRID:Addgene_38227)
