>Addgene plasmid #38227 | pTH734-CEN-minHIS3 | addgene partial sequence | sequence record 54642 | yADH1-F 5'-ATACGGCCTTCCTTCCAGTT-3'
GTTTGCTGTCTTGCTATCAAGTATAAATAGACCTGCAATTATTAATCTTTTGTTTCCTCGTCATTGTTCT
CGTTCCCTTTCTTCCTTGTTTCTTTTTCTGCACAATATTTCAAGCTATACCAAGCTACAATCAACTCCCC
GGGTACCGAGCTCGAATTCGACACTCTAAATAAGCGGATCTCTTATGTCTTTACGATTTATAGTTTTCAT
TATCAAGTATGCCTATATTAGTATATAGCATCTTTAGATGACAGTGTTCGAAGTTTCACGAATAAAAGAT
AATATTCTACTTTTTGCTCCCACCGCGTTTGCTAGCACGAGTGAACACCATCCCTCGCCTGTGAGTTGTA
CCCATTCCTCTAAACTGTAGACATGGTAGCTTCAGCAGTGTTCGTTATGTACGGCATCCTCCAACAAACA
GTCGGTTATAGTTTGTCCTGCTCCTCTGAATCGTCTCCCTCGATATTTCTCATTTTCCTTCGCATGCCCT
CGAGGGGGGGCCCGGTACCAGCTTTTGTTCCCTTTAGTGAGGGTTAATTTCGAGCTTGGCGTAATCATGG
TCATAGCTGTTTCCTGTGTGAAATTGTTATCCGCTCACAATTCCACACAACATACGAGCCGGAAGCATAA
AGTGTAAAGCCTGGGGTGCCTAATGAGTGAGCTAACTCACATTAATTGCGTTGCGCTCACTGCCCGCTTT
CCAGTCGGGAAACCTGTCGTGCCAGCTGCATTAATGAATCGGCCAACGCGCGGGGAGAGGCGGTTTGCGT
ATTGGGCGCTCTTCCGCTTCCTCGCTCACTGACTCGCTGCGCTCGGTCGTTCGGCTGCGGCGAGCGGTAT
CAGCTCACTCA
