>Addgene plasmid #38227 | pTH734-CEN-minHIS3 | addgene partial sequence | sequence record 55176 | pHybLex-rev
ATAATAAAAATCATAAATCATAAGAAATTCGCTTATTTAGAAGTGTCAACAACGTATCTACCAACGATTT
GACCCTTTTCCATCTTTTCGTAAATTTCTGGCAAGGTAGACAAGCCGACAACCTTGATTGGAGACTTGAC
CAAACCTCTGGCGAAGAAGTCCAAAGCTTGCATGCCTGCAGCTGCAGCTATGCATAATCAGGTACATCAT
AAGGATACATGAGTACCCCCTTTGTCGAAGGTACATCATTTGTCCCATTAGGCGATGTTGCCTCCCTTAT
TGCTACTGCGAGTGCCTTGAATGCCGACTCCGACCTGTGGTGATCATTCTTCCCCCTGAGGCAATCTACG
TGGAGTGTTATCCTCGATGCCTCTGCGAACGACTCGAGGAAGTGAGGTATCATCTCGCACGAGAGATCCC
CTACCTTCTCCCTCTGGAGCCCGAGCTCTACTACTGCATAAGGCCTATTCGAGAGATCTACTACTGCCCT
CGAGAGTGCCTCATCGAGAGGTGCGAACCCCGACCCGAACCTCTTTACCCCCCTTACTGCCCCGAGTGCC
TCCTTGAATGCCTGCCCGAGTGCTATCCCGCAATCCTCTGTTGTGTGGTGATCATCTATGTGGAGATCCC
CTATGCACTCTACTATGAGCGACCACCCCGAGTGCTTTGCGAGTGCGTGTATCATGTGATCGAGGAACCC
TATCCCTGTGTGTACATTTATTACCTGCGACTGTGTTGCCTGCTCTGCTACTGCCTCTGCCTCCTTCTCA
GGGAATATCGAGTGCTCTATTGCGAGAGGCCCCCCCTTGAGCGATATTGCTATCTGTATCTT
